>Addgene plasmid #25616 | PRKCH | depositor partial sequence | sequence record 12020 | Author sequence
ATGTCGTCTGGCACCATGAAGTTCAATGGCTATTTGAGGGTCCGCATCGGTGAGGCAGTGGGGCTGCAGC
CCACCCGCTGGTCCCTGCGCCACTCGCTCTTCAAGAAGGGCCACCAGCTGCTGGACCCCTATCTGACGGT
GAGCGTGGACCAGGTGCGCGTGGGCCAGACCAGCACCAAGCAGAAGACCAACAAACCCACGTACAACGAG
GAGTTTTGCGCTAACGTCACCGACGGCGGCCACCTCGAGTTGGCCGTCTTCCACGAGACGCCCCTGGGCT
ACGACCACTTCGTGGCCAACTGCACCCTGCAGTTCCAGGAGCTGCTGCGCACGACCGGCGCCTCGGACAC
CTTCGAGGGTTGGGTGGATCTCGAGCCAGAGGGGAAAGTATTCGTGGTAATAACCCTTACCGGG
