>Addgene plasmid #25616 | PRKCH | addgene partial sequence | sequence record 31603 | 25616 with T7
TAGAATAATTTTGTTTAACTTTAAGAAGGAGATATACCATGGGCAGCAGCCATCATCATCATCATCACAG
CAGCGGCCTGGTTCCGCGTGGTAGTATGTCGTCTGGCACCATGAAGTTCAATGGCTATTTGAGGGTCCGC
ATCGGTGAGGCAGTGGGGCTGCAGCCCACCCGCTGGTCCCTGCGCCACTCGCTCTTCAAGAAGGGCCACC
AGCTGCTGGACCCCTATCTGACGGTGAGCGTGGACCAGGTGCGCGTGGGCCAGACCAGCACCAAGCAGAA
GACCAACAAACCCACGTACAACGAGGAGTTTTGCGCTAACGTCACCGACGGCGGCCACCTCGAGTTGGCC
GTCTTCCACGAGACGCCCCTGGGCTACGACCACTTCGTGGCCAACTGCACCCTGCAGTTCCAGGAGCTGC
TGCGCACGACCGGCGCCTCGGACACCTTCGAGGGTTGGGTGGATCTCGAGCCAGAGGGGAAAGTATTCGT
GGTAATAACCCTTACCGGGTGATGACGAAGCTTGCGGCCGCACTCGAGCACCACCACCACCACCACTGAG
ATCCGGCTGCTAACAAAGCCCGAAAGGAAGCTGAGTTGGCTGCTGCCACCGCTGAGCAATAACTAGCATA
ACCCCTTGGGGCCTCTAAACGGGTCTTGAGGGGTTTTTTGCTGAAAGGAGGAACTATATCCGGATTGGCG
AATGGG
[124 nt withheld, positions 707-830]
C
[83 nt withheld, positions 832-914]
CTTGATTA
