[The description below was written by a language model from this plasmid's Addgene catalogue record.]
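Description:
PRKCH is a bacterial expression plasmid built on the pET28a-LIC backbone, a ligation-independent-cloning derivative of pET28a developed by a structural genomics group. It is maintained in E. coli as a low-copy plasmid under kanamycin selection, with DH5alpha listed as the propagation strain. No feature table accompanies the record, so the regulatory elements are not explicitly annotated. The listed sequencing primers (T7 forward and T7 terminator) are nonetheless consistent with the usual pET arrangement, in which the insert sits between a T7 promoter and T7 terminator and is expressed in a host that supplies T7 RNA polymerase.

The insert is a 414 bp fragment of human PRKCH, the gene for protein kinase C eta, a member of the novel PKC subfamily. It is not the full open reading frame: it covers only amino acid residues 1–138, which correspond to the N-terminal C2 domain. In novel PKC isoforms this type of domain is a regulatory module associated with membrane or protein interactions rather than with catalysis, so the kinase domain is absent from this construct. The fragment carries an N-terminal His tag, which allows purification of the recombinant domain by immobilised metal affinity chromatography.

The stated purpose is bacterial production of protein for structure determination, and the depositor's comments link the construct to a deposited crystal structure of the PKC eta C2 domain. It is therefore suited to producing the isolated domain for crystallography, biophysical characterisation or binding studies, but not to work on full-length or catalytically active PKC eta.
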