Addgene plasmid #25616: PRKCH
Purpose: Bacterial expression for structure determination; may not be full ORF
Depositing lab: Cheryl Arrowsmith. Depositing organization: University of Toronto.
Backbone
  Vector backbone: pET28a-LIC
  Backbone manufacturer: SGC
  Backbone size w/o insert (bp): 7328
  Vector type: Bacterial Expression
Growth in bacteria
  Bacterial resistance: Kanamycin, 50 μg/mL
  Growth temperature: 37°C
  Growth strain: DH5alpha
  Copy number: Low Copy
Gene/Insert
  Gene/Insert name: PRKCH (alt names: PDB: 2FK9; protein kinase C, eta, C2 domain; MGC26269, MGC5363, nPKC-eta, PKC-L, PKCL, PRKCL)
  Species: H. sapiens (human)
  Insert size (bp): 414
  Mutation: C2 domain (amino acid residues 1-138)
  GenBank ID: BC037268
  Entrez Gene: PRKCH (a.k.a. PKC-L, PKCL, PRKCL, nPKC-eta)
  Tag / fusion protein: His (N terminal on insert)
  Cloning method: Restriction Enzyme
  Sequencing primers: 5′ T7; 3′ T7-term
Terms and licenses: Academic/Nonprofit Terms; Industry Terms: Not Available to Industry
Depositor comments: PDB: 2FK9 http://www.thesgc.org/structures/2FK9/
How to cite: PRKCH was a gift from Cheryl Arrowsmith (Addgene plasmid # 25616 ; http://n2t.net/addgene:25616 ; RRID:Addgene_25616)
